Addgene plasmid #116537: pHAGE-PIK3CA-R818C
Purpose: Lentiviral expression of PIK3CA R818C
Depositing lab: Gordon Mills & Kenneth Scott. Depositing organization: Baylor College of Medicine. Publication: Systematic Functional Annotation of Somatic Mutations in Cancer. Ng PK, Li J, Jeong KJ, Shao S, Chen H, Tsang YH, Sengupta S, Wang Z, Bhavana VH, Tran R, Soewito S, Minussi DC, Moreno D, Kong K, Dogruluk T, Lu H, Gao J, Tokheim C, Zhou DC, Johnson AM, Zeng J, Ip CKM, Ju Z, Wester M, Yu S, Li Y, Vellano CP, Schultz N, Karchin R, Ding L, Lu Y, Cheung LWT, Chen K, Shaw KR, Meric-Bernstam F, Scott KL, Yi S, Sahni N, Liang H, Mills GB. Cancer Cell. 2018 Mar 12;33(3):450-462.e10. doi: 10.1016/j.ccell.2018.01.021. PubMed 29533785.
Backbone
  Vector backbone: pHAGE
  Vector type: Lentiviral
Growth in bacteria
  Bacterial resistance: Ampicillin, 100 μg/mL
  Growth temperature: 37°C
  Growth strain: Stbl3
  Copy number: High Copy
Gene/Insert
  Gene/Insert name: PIK3CA
  Species: H. sapiens (human)
  Mutation: R818C
  Entrez Gene: PIK3CA (a.k.a. CCM4, CLAPO, CLOVE, CWS5, HMH, MCAP, MCM, MCMTC, PI3K, PI3K-alpha, p110-alpha)
  Cloning method: Gateway Cloning
Terms and licenses: Academic/Nonprofit Terms; Industry Terms: Not Available to Industry
How to cite: pHAGE-PIK3CA-R818C was a gift from Gordon Mills & Kenneth Scott (Addgene plasmid # 116537 ; http://n2t.net/addgene:116537 ; RRID:Addgene_116537)
