[The description below was written by a language model from this plasmid's Addgene catalogue record and pLannotate feature annotations shown in this document.]
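Description:
pHAGE-PIK3CA-R818C is an HIV-1-derived lentiviral expression plasmid built on the pHAGE backbone and carrying human PIK3CA, which encodes the p110-alpha catalytic subunit of phosphoinositide 3-kinase, with the R818C substitution. In bacteria it is maintained through a high-copy ColE1/pUC-type origin and selected with ampicillin via the bla gene. The annotated sequence record is about 11.7 kb. Small fragments of lac regulatory elements, SV40 origin and SV40 poly(A) sequence lie in the backbone outside the viral cassette.

The transfer cassette is flanked by a truncated 5' LTR and a self-inactivating ΔU3 3' LTR. It contains the Ψ packaging signal with a partial gag sequence, the Rev response element for Rev-dependent nuclear export of the genomic RNA, and the cPPT/CTS element, which aids nuclear import in transduced cells. Inside it, the constitutive EF-1α promoter drives the PIK3CA open reading frame, which sits between attB1 and attB2 sites left by Gateway recombination. Downstream are short T3 and T7 promoter sequences, a partial attB4 site and a V5 epitope tag. The record does not say whether the V5 tag is in frame with, or translated as part of, the kinase. An EMCV IRES then allows translation of puromycin N-acetyltransferase from the same transcript, so transduced mammalian cells can be selected with puromycin, and a WPRE enhances transcript expression.

The stated purpose is lentiviral expression of the R818C variant, and the plasmid comes from a study that systematically annotated the function of somatic cancer mutations. Viral production would need packaging and envelope functions supplied in trans.
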