Features (pLannotate 1.2.2; 30 found; start..end, strand, type, name):
    377..634     +  LTR            5' LTR (truncated): truncated 5' long terminal repeat (LTR) from HIV-1
    681..806     +  misc_feature   HIV-1 Ψ: packaging signal of human immunodeficiency virus type 1
    790..1128    +  CDS            HIV-1 gag (fragment): gag protein from human immunodeficiency virus 1; gag
   1303..1536    +  misc_feature   RRE: The Rev response element (RRE) of HIV-1 allows for Rev-dependent mRNA export from the nucleus to the cytoplasm.
   1913..2013    +  CDS            Rev (fragment): human immunodeficiency virus 1 (HIV-1) Rev protein; rev; enhances nuclear export of unspliced and incompletely spliced viral mRNAs
   2058..2175    +  misc_feature   cPPT/CTS: central polypurine tract and central termination sequence of HIV-1
   2223..3401    +  promoter       EF-1α promoter: strong constitutive promoter for human elongation factor EF-1α
   3422..3442    +  protein_bind   attB1: mutant version of attB; core recombination site for the Gateway® BP reaction BP Clonase™
   3448..6651    +  CDS            PIK3CA: PK3CA_HUMAN - Experimental evidence at protein level: Swiss-Prot protein existence level 1. Phosphoinositide-3-kinase (PI3K) phosphorylates phosphatidylinositol (PI) and its phosphorylated derivatives at position 3 of the inositol ring to produce 3-phosphoinositides (PubMed:15135396, PubMed:23936502, PubMed:28676499). Uses ATP and PtdIns(4,5)P2 (phosphatidylinositol 4,5-bisphosphate) to generate phosphatidylinositol 3,4,5-trisphosphate (PIP3) (PubMed:15135396, PubMed:28676499). PIP3 plays a key role by recruiting PH domain- containing proteins to the membrane, including AKT1 and PDPK1, activat
   6656..6680    -  protein_bind   attB2: mutant version of attB; recombination site for the Gateway® BP reaction BP Clonase™
   6688..6706    +  promoter       T3 promoter: promoter for bacteriophage T3 RNA polymerase
   6732..6750    -  promoter       T7 promoter: promoter for bacteriophage T7 RNA polymerase
   6756..6774    -  protein_bind   attB4 (fragment): mutant version of attB; core recombination site for the Gateway® BP reaction BP Clonase™
   6830..6871    +  CDS            V5 tag: epitope tag from simian virus 5
   6997..7459    +  misc_feature   IRES: internal ribosome entry site (IRES) of the encephalomyocarditis virus (EMCV)
   7473..8070    +  CDS            PuroR (fragment): puromycin N-acetyltransferase; pac from Streptomyces; confers resistance to puromycin
   8086..8674    +  misc_feature   WPRE: woodchuck hepatitis virus posttranscriptional regulatory element
   8682..8747    +  CDS            nef (fragment): NEF_HV1Z2 - Experimental evidence at protein level: Swiss-Prot protein existence level 1. Extracellular Nef protein targets CD4(+) T-lymphocytes for apoptosis by interacting with CXCR4 surface receptors. From Human immunodeficiency virus type 1 group M subtype D (isolate Z2/CDC-Z34) (HIV-1).
   8749..8982    +  LTR            3' LTR (ΔU3): self-inactivating 3' long terminal repeat (LTR) from HIV-1
   9187..9291    +  promoter       AmpR promoter: bla
   9292..10152   +  CDS            AmpR: β-lactamase; bla; confers resistance to ampicillin, carbenicillin, and related antibiotics
  10323..10911   +  rep_origin     ori: high-copy-number ColE1/pMB1/pBR322/pUC origin of replication
  11094..11148   +  CDS            lacI (fragment): lac repressor; lacI; The lac repressor binds to the lac operator to inhibit transcription in E. coli. This inhibition can be relieved by adding lactose or isopropyl-β-D-thiogalactopyranoside (IPTG).
  11154..11247   +  rep_origin     SV40 ori (fragment): SV40 origin of replication
  11272..11309   +  CDS            lacI (fragment): lac repressor; lacI; The lac repressor binds to the lac operator to inhibit transcription in E. coli. This inhibition can be relieved by adding lactose or isopropyl-β-D-thiogalactopyranoside (IPTG).
  11322..11343   +  protein_bind   CAP binding site: CAP binding activates transcription in the presence of cAMP. E. coli catabolite activator protein
  11358..11388   +  promoter       lac promoter: promoter for the E. coli lac operon
  11392..11414   +  protein_bind   lac operator (fragment): The lac repressor binds to the lac operator to inhibit transcription in E. coli. This inhibition can be relieved by adding lactose or isopropyl-β-D-thiogalactopyranoside (IPTG). lac repressor encoded by lacI
  11446..11529   +  polyA_signal   SV40 poly(A) signal (fragment): SV40 polyadenylation signal
  11696..329     +  CDS            nef (fragment) (across the origin): NEF_HV1BR - Experimental evidence at protein level: Swiss-Prot protein existence level 1. Extracellular Nef protein targets CD4(+) T-lymphocytes for apoptosis by interacting with CXCR4 surface receptors (PubMed:14990729). From Human immunodeficiency virus type 1 group M subtype B (isolate BRU/LAI) (HIV-1).
>Addgene plasmid #116537 | pHAGE-PIK3CA-R818C | addgene full sequence | sequence record 242895 | Addgene NGS Result
TGGAAGGGCTAATTCACTCCCAAAGAAGACAAGATATCCTTGATCTGTGGATCTACCACACACAAGGCTA
CTTCCCTGATTAGCAGAACTACACACCAGGGCCAGGGGTCAGATATCCACTGACCTTTGGATGGTGCTAC
AAGCTAGTACCAGTTGAGCCAGATAAGGTAGAAGAGGCCAATAAAGGAGAGAACACCAGCTTGTTACACC
CTGTGAGCCTGCATGGGATGGATGACCCGGAGAGAGAAGTGTTAGAGTGGAGGTTTGACAGCCGCCTAGC
ATTTCATCACGTGGCCCGAGAGCTGCATCCGGAGTACTTCAAGAACTGCTGATATCGAGCTTGCTACAAG
GGACTTTCCGCTGGGGACTTTCCAGGGAGGCGTGGCCTGGGCGGGACTGGGGAGTGGCGAGCCCTCAGAT
CCTGCATATAAGCAGCTGCTTTTTGCCTGTACTGGGTCTCTCTGGTTAGACCAGATCTGAGCCTGGGAGC
TCTCTGGCTAACTAGGGAACCCACTGCTTAAGCCTCAATAAAGCTTGCCTTGAGTGCTTCAAGTAGTGTG
TGCCCGTCTGTTGTGTGACTCTGGTAACTAGAGATCCCTCAGACCCTTTTAGTCAGTGTGGAAAATCTCT
AGCAGTGGCGCCCGAACAGGGACTTGAAAGCGAAAGGGAAACCAGAGGAGCTCTCTCGACGCAGGACTCG
GCTTGCTGAAGCGCGCACGGCAAGAGGCGAGGGGCGGCGACTGGTGAGTACGCCAAAAATTTTGACTAGC
GGAGGCTAGAAGGAGAGAGATGGGTGCGAGAGCGTCAGTATTAAGCGGGGGAGAATTAGATCGCGATGGG
AAAAAATTCGGTTAAGGCCAGGGGGAAAGAAAAAATATAAATTAAAACATATAGTATGGGCAAGCAGGGA
GCTAGAACGATTCGCAGTTAATCCTGGCCTGTTAGAAACATCAGAAGGCTGTAGACAAATACTGGGACAG
CTACAACCATCCCTTCAGACAGGATCAGAAGAACTTAGATCATTATATAATACAGTAGCAACCCTCTATT
GTGTGCATCAAAGGATAGAGATAAAAGACACCAAGGAAGCTTTAGACAAGATAGAGGAAGAGCAAAACAA
AAGTAAGACCACCGCACAGCAAGCGGCCGGCCGCTGATCTTCAGACCTGGAGGAGGAGATATGAGGGACA
ATTGGAGAAGTGAATTATATAAATATAAAGTAGTAAAAATTGAACCATTAGGAGTAGCACCCACCAAGGC
AAAGAGAAGAGTGGTGCAGAGAGAAAAAAGAGCAGTGGGAATAGGAGCTTTGTTCCTTGGGTTCTTGGGA
GCAGCAGGAAGCACTATGGGCGCAGCGTCAATGACGCTGACGGTACAGGCCAGACAATTATTGTCTGGTA
TAGTGCAGCAGCAGAACAATTTGCTGAGGGCTATTGAGGCGCAACAGCATCTGTTGCAACTCACAGTCTG
GGGCATCAAGCAGCTCCAGGCAAGAATCCTGGCTGTGGAAAGATACCTAAAGGATCAACAGCTCCTGGGG
ATTTGGGGTTGCTCTGGAAAACTCATTTGCACCACTGCTGTGCCTTGGAATGCTAGTTGGAGTAATAAAT
CTCTGGAACAGATTTGGAATCACACGACCTGGATGGAGTGGGACAGAGAAATTAACAATTACACAAGCTT
AATACACTCCTTAATTGAAGAATCGCAAAACCAGCAAGAAAAGAATGAACAAGAATTATTGGAATTAGAT
AAATGGGCAAGTTTGTGGAATTGGTTTAACATAACAAATTGGCTGTGGTATATAAAATTATTCATAATGA
TAGTAGGAGGCTTGGTAGGTTTAAGAATAGTTTTTGCTGTACTTTCTATAGTGAATAGAGTTAGGCAGGG
ATATTCACCATTATCGTTTCAGACCCACCTCCCAACCCCGAGGGGACCCGACAGGCCCGAAGGAATAGAA
GAAGAAGGTGGAGAGAGAGACAGAGACAGATCCATTCGATTAGTGAACGGATCTCGACGGTATCGCCGAA
TTCACAAATGGCAGTATTCATCCACAATTTTAAAAGAAAAGGGGGGATTGGGGGGTACAGTGCAGGGGAA
AGAATAGTAGACATAATAGCAACAGACATACAAACTAAAGAATTACAAAAACAAATTACAAAAATTCAAA
ATTTTCGGGTTTATTACAGGGACAGCAGAGATCCAGTTTGGACTAGTCGTGAGGCTCCGGTGCCCGTCAG
TGGGCAGAGCGCACATCGCCCACAGTCCCCGAGAAGTTGGGGGGAGGGGTCGGCAATTGAACCGGTGCCT
AGAGAAGGTGGCGCGGGGTAAACTGGGAAAGTGATGTCGTGTACTGGCTCCGCCTTTTTCCCGAGGGTGG
GGGAGAACCGTATATAAGTGCAGTAGTCGCCGTGAACGTTCTTTTTCGCAACGGGTTTGCCGCCAGAACA
CAGGTAAGTGCCGTGTGTGGTTCCCGCGGGCCTGGCCTCTTTACGGGTTATGGCCCTTGCGTGCCTTGAA
TTACTTCCACCTGGCTGCAGTACGTGATTCTTGATCCCGAGCTTCGGGTTGGAAGTGGGTGGGAGAGTTC
GAGGCCTTGCGCTTAAGGAGCCCCTTCGCCTCGTGCTTGAGTTGAGGCCTGGCCTGGGCGCTGGGGCCGC
CGCGTGCGAATCTGGTGGCACCTTCGCGCCTGTCTCGCTGCTTTCGATAAGTCTCTAGCCATTTAAAATT
TTTGATGACCTGCTGCGACGCTTTTTTTCTGGCAAGATAGTCTTGTAAATGCGGGCCAAGATCTGCACAC
TGGTATTTCGGTTTTTGGGGCCGCGGGCGGCGACGGGGCCCGTGCGTCCCAGCGCACATGTTCGGCGAGG
CGGGGCCTGCGAGCGCGGCCACCGAGAATCGGACGGGGGTAGTCTCAAGCTGGCCGGCCTGCTCTGGTGC
CTGGCCTCGCGCCGCCGTGTATCGCCCCGCCCTGGGCGGCAAGGCTGGCCCGGTCGGCACCAGTTGCGTG
AGCGGAAAGATGGCCGCTTCCCGGCCCTGCTGCAGGGAGCTCAAAATGGAGGACGCGGCGCTCGGGAGAG
CGGGCGGGTGAGTCACCCACACAAAGGAAAAGGGCCTTTCCGTCCTCAGCCGTCGCTTCATGTGACTCCA
CGGAGTACCGGGCGCCGTCCAGGCACCTCGATTAGTTCTCGAGCTTTTGGAGTACGTCGTCTTTAGGTTG
GGGGGAGGGGTTTTATGCGATGGAGTTTCCCCACACTGAGTGGGTGGAGACTGAAGTTAGGCCAGCTTGG
CACTTGATGTAATTCTCCTTGGAATTTGCCCTTTTTGAGTTTGGATCTTGGTTCATTCTCAAGCCTCAGA
CAGTGGTTCAAAGTTTTTTTCTTCCATTTCAGGTGTCGTGAAGCGGCCCTGCAGATATCAACAAGTTTGT
ACAAAAAAGCAGGCACCATGCCTCCAAGACCATCATCAGGTGAACTGTGGGGCATCCACTTGATGCCCCC
AAGAATCCTAGTAGAATGTTTACTACCAAATGGAATGATAGTGACTTTAGAATGCCTCCGTGAGGCTACA
TTAATAACCATAAAGCATGAACTATTTAAAGAAGCAAGAAAATACCCCCTCCATCAACTTCTTCAAGATG
AATCTTCTTACATTTTCGTAAGTGTTACTCAAGAAGCAGAAAGGGAAGAATTTTTTGATGAAACAAGACG
ACTTTGTGACCTTCGGCTTTTTCAACCCTTTTTAAAAGTAATTGAACCAGTAGGCAACCGTGAAGAAAAG
ATCCTCAATCGAGAAATTGGTTTTGCTATCGGCATGCCAGTGTGTGAATTTGATATGGTTAAAGATCCAG
AAGTACAGGACTTCCGAAGAAATATTCTGAACGTTTGTAAAGAAGCTGTGGATCTTAGGGACCTCAATTC
ACCTCATAGTAGAGCAATGTATGTCTATCCTCCAAATGTAGAATCTTCACCAGAATTGCCAAAGCACATA
TATAATAAATTAGATAAAGGGCAAATAATAGTGGTGATCTGGGTAATAGTTTCTCCAAATAATGACAAGC
AGAAGTATACTCTGAAAATCAACCATGACTGTGTACCAGAACAAGTAATTGCTGAAGCAATCAGGAAAAA
AACTCGAAGTATGTTGCTATCCTCTGAACAACTAAAACTCTGTGTTTTAGAATATCAGGGCAAGTATATT
TTAAAAGTGTGTGGATGTGATGAATACTTCCTAGAAAAATATCCTCTGAGTCAGTATAAGTATATAAGAA
GCTGTATAATGCTTGGGAGGATGCCCAATTTGATGTTGATGGCTAAAGAAAGCCTTTATTCTCAACTGCC
AATGGACTGTTTTACAATGCCATCTTATTCCAGACGCATTTCCACAGCTACACCATATATGAATGGAGAA
ACATCTACAAAATCCCTTTGGGTTATAAATAGTGCACTCAGAATAAAAATTCTTTGTGCAACCTACGTGA
ATGTAAATATTCGAGACATTGATAAGATCTATGTTCGAACAGGTATCTACCATGGAGGAGAACCCTTATG
TGACAATGTGAACACTCAAAGAGTACCTTGTTCCAATCCCAGGTGGAATGAATGGCTGAATTATGATATA
TACATTCCTGATCTTCCTCGTGCTGCTCGACTTTGCCTTTCCATTTGCTCTGTTAAAGGCCGAAAGGGTG
CTAAAGAGGAACACTGTCCATTGGCATGGGGAAATATAAACTTGTTTGATTACACAGACACTCTAGTATC
TGGAAAAATGGCTTTGAATCTTTGGCCAGTACCTCATGGATTAGAAGATTTGCTGAACCCTATTGGTGTT
ACTGGATCAAATCCAAATAAAGAAACTCCATGCTTAGAGTTGGAGTTTGACTGGTTCAGCAGTGTGGTAA
AGTTCCCAGATATGTCAGTGATTGAAGAGCATGCCAATTGGTCTGTATCCCGAGAAGCAGGATTTAGCTA
TTCCCACGCAGGACTGAGTAACAGACTAGCTAGAGACAATGAATTAAGGGAAAATGACAAAGAACAGCTC
AAAGCAATTTCTACACGAGATCCTCTCTCTGAAATCACTGAGCAGGAGAAAGATTTTCTATGGAGTCACA
GACACTATTGTGTAACTATCCCCGAAATTCTACCCAAATTGCTTCTGTCTGTTAAATGGAATTCTAGAGA
TGAAGTAGCCCAGATGTATTGCTTGGTAAAAGATTGGCCTCCAATCAAACCTGAACAGGCTATGGAACTT
CTGGACTGTAATTACCCAGATCCTATGGTTCGAGGTTTTGCTGTTCGGTGCTTGGAAAAATATTTAACAG
ATGACAAACTTTCTCAGTATTTAATTCAGCTAGTACAGGTCCTAAAATATGAACAATATTTGGATAACTT
GCTTGTGAGATTTTTACTGAAGAAAGCATTGACTAATCAAAGGATTGGGCACTTTTTCTTTTGGCATTTA
AAATCTGAGATGCACAATAAAACAGTTAGCCAGAGGTTTGGCCTGCTTTTGGAGTCCTATTGTCGTGCAT
GTGGGATGTATTTGAAGCACCTGAATAGGCAAGTCGAGGCAATGGAAAAGCTCATTAACTTAACTGACAT
TCTCAAACAGGAGAAGAAGGATGAAACACAAAAGGTACAGATGAAGTTTTTAGTTGAGCAAATGAGGCGA
CCAGATTTCATGGATGCTCTACAGGGCTTTCTGTCTCCTCTAAACCCTGCTCATCAACTAGGAAACCTCA
GGCTTGAAGAGTGTCGAATTATGTCCTCTGCAAAAAGGCCACTGTGGTTGAATTGGGAGAACCCAGACAT
CATGTCAGAGTTACTGTTTCAGAACAATGAGATCATCTTTAAAAATGGGGATGATTTACGGCAAGATATG
CTAACACTTCAAATTATTTGTATTATGGAAAATATCTGGCAAAATCAAGGTCTTGATCTTCGAATGTTAC
CTTATGGTTGTCTGTCAATCGGTGACTGTGTGGGACTTATTGAGGTGGTGCGAAATTCTCACACTATTAT
GCAAATTCAGTGCAAAGGCGGCTTGAAAGGTGCACTGCAGTTCAACAGCCACACACTACATCAGTGGCTC
AAAGACAAGAACAAAGGAGAAATATATGATGCAGCCATTGACCTGTTTACACGTTCATGTGCTGGATACT
GTGTAGCTACCTTCATTTTGGGAATTGGAGATCGTCACAATAGTAACATCATGGTGAAAGACGATGGACA
ACTGTTTCATATAGATTTTGGACACTTTTTGGATCACAAGAAGAAAAAATTTGGTTATAAACGAGAACGT
GTGCCATTTGTTTTGACACAGGATTTCTTAATAGTGATTAGTAAAGGAGCCCAAGAATGCACAAAGACAA
GAGAATTTGAGAGGTTTCAGGAGATGTGTTACAAGGCTTATCTAGCTATTCGACAGCATGCCAATCTCTT
CATAAATCTTTTCTCAATGATGCTTGGCTCTGGAATGCCAGAACTACAATCTTTTGATGACATTGCATAC
ATTCGAAAGACCCTAGCCTTAGATAAAACTGAGCAAGAGGCTTTGGAGTATTTCATGAAACAAATGAATG
ATGCACATCATGGTGGCTGGACAACAAAAATGGATTGGATCTTCCACACAATTAAACAGCATGCATTGAA
CTAGAACCCAGCTTTCTTGTACAAAGTGGTGATATCCAATTAACCCTCACTAAAGGTTTGTTGTTAAGTA
TGTGATTTAGCCCTATAGTGAGTCGTATTACCACCCAACTTTTCTATACAAAGTGGTTGATATCCAGCAC
AGTGGCGGCCGCTCGAGTCTAGAGGGCCCGCGGTTCGAAGGTAAGCCTATCCCTAACCCTCTCCTCGGTC
TCGATTCTACGCGTACCGGTTAGTAATGAGATCCCTCCCCCCCCCCTAACGTTACTGGCCGAAGCCGCTT
GGAATAAGGCCGGTGTGCGTTTGTCTATATGTTATTTTCCACCATATTGCCGTCTTTTGGCAATGTGAGG
GCCCGGAAACCTGGCCCTGTCTTCTTGACGAGCATTCCTAGGGGTCTTTCCCCTCTCGCCAAAGGAATGC
AAGGTCTGTTGAATGTCGTGAAGGAAGCAGTTCCTCTGGAAGCTTCTTGAAGACAAACAACGTCTGTAGC
GACCCTTTGCAGGCAGCGGAACCCCCCACCTGGCGACAGGTGCCTCTGCGGCCAAAAGCCACGTGTATAA
GATACACCTGCAAAGGCGGCACAACCCCAGTGCCACGTTGTGAGTTGGATAGTTGTGGAAAGAGTCAAAT
GGCTCTCCTCAAGCGTATTCAACAAGGGGCTGAAGGATGCCCAGAAGGTACCCCATTGTATGGGATCTGA
TCTGGGGCCTCGGTGCACATGCTTTACATGTGTTTAGTCGAGGTTAAAAAAACGTCTAGGCCCCCCGAAC
CACGGGGACGTGGTTTTCCTTTGAAAAACACGATGATAATATGGCCACACATATGACCGAGTACAAGCCC
ACGGTGCGCCTCGCCACCCGCGACGACGTCCCCAGGGCCGTACGCACCCTCGCCGCCGCGTTCGCCGACT
ACCCCGCCACGCGCCACACCGTCGATCCGGACCGCCACATCGAGCGGGTCACCGAGCTGCAAGAACTCTT
CCTCACGCGCGTCGGGCTCGACATCGGCAAGGTGTGGGTCGCGGACGACGGCGCCGCGGTGGCGGTCTGG
ACCACGCCGGAGAGCGTCGAAGCGGGGGCGGTGTTCGCCGAGATCGGCCCGCGCATGGCCGAGTTGAGCG
GTTCCCGGCTGGCCGCGCAGCAACAGATGGAAGGCCTCCTGGCGCCGCACCGGCCCAAGGAGCCCGCGTG
GTTCCTGGCCACCGTCGGCGTCTCGCCCGACCACCAGGGCAAGGGTCTGGGCAGCGCCGTCGTGCTCCCC
GGAGTGGAGGCGGCCGAGCGCGCCGGGGTGCCCGCCTTCCTGGAGACCTCCGCGCCCCGCAACCTCCCCT
TCTACGAGCGGCTCGGCTTCACCGTCACCGCCGACGTCGAGGTGCCCGAAGGACCGCGCACCTGGTGCAT
GACCCGCAAGCCCGGTGCCTAAATCGATAGATCCTAATCAACCTCTGGATTACAAAATTTGTGAAAGATT
GACTGGTATTCTTAACTATGTTGCTCCTTTTACGCTATGTGGATACGCTGCTTTAATGCCTTTGTATCAT
GCTATTGCTTCCCGTATGGCTTTCATTTTCTCCTCCTTGTATAAATCCTGGTTGCTGTCTCTTTATGAGG
AGTTGTGGCCCGTTGTCAGGCAACGTGGCGTGGTGTGCACTGTGTTTGCTGACGCAACCCCCACTGGTTG
GGGCATTGCCACCACCTGTCAGCTCCTTTCCGGGACTTTCGCTTTCCCCCTCCCTATTGCCACGGCGGAA
CTCATCGCCGCCTGCCTTGCCCGCTGCTGGACAGGGGCTCGGCTGTTGGGCACTGACAATTCCGTGGTGT
TGTCGGGGAAATCATCGTCCTTTCCTTGGCTGCTCGCCTGTGTTGCCACCTGGATTCTGCGCGGGACGTC
CTTCTGCTACGTCCCTTCGGCCCTCAATCCAGCGGACCTTCCTTCCCGCGGCCTGCTGCCGGCTCTGCGG
CCTCTTCCGCGTCTTCGCCTTCGCCCTCAGACGAGTCGGATCTCCCTTTGGGCCGCCTCCCCGCCTGAGA
TCCTTTAAGACCAATGACTTACAAGGCAGCTGTAGATCTTAGCCACTTTTTAAAAGAAAAGGGGGGACTG
GAAGGGCTAATTCACTCCCAACGAAGACAAGATCTGCTTTTTGCTTGTACTGGGTCTCTCTGGTTAGACC
AGATCTGAGCCTGGGAGCTCTCTGGCTAACTAGGGAACCCACTGCTTAAGCCTCAATAAAGCTTGCCTTG
AGTGCTTCAAGTAGTGTGTGCCCGTCTGTTGTGTGACTCTGGTAACTAGAGATCCCTCAGACCCTTTTAG
TCAGTGTGGAAAATCTCTAGCAGTAGTAGTTCATGTCATCTTATTATTCAGTATTTATAACTTGCAAAGA
AATGAATATCAGAGAGTGAGAGGCCCGGGTTAATTAAGGAAAGGGCTAGATCATTCTTGAAGACGAAAGG
GCCTCGTGATACGCCTATTTTTATAGGTTAATGTCATGATAATAATGGTTTCTTAGACGTCAGGTGGCAC
TTTTCGGGGAAATGTGCGCGGAACCCCTATTTGTTTATTTTTCTAAATACATTCAAATATGTATCCGCTC
ATGAGACAATAACCCTGATAAATGCTTCAATAATATTGAAAAAGGAAGAGTATGAGTATTCAACATTTCC
GTGTCGCCCTTATTCCCTTTTTTGCGGCATTTTGCCTTCCTGTTTTTGCTCACCCAGAAACGCTGGTGAA
AGTAAAAGATGCTGAAGATCAGTTGGGTGCACGAGTGGGTTACATCGAACTGGATCTCAACAGCGGTAAG
ATCCTTGAGAGTTTTCGCCCCGAAGAACGTTTTCCAATGATGAGCACTTTTAAAGTTCTGCTATGTGGCG
CGGTATTATCCCGTGTTGACGCCGGGCAAGAGCAACTCGGTCGCCGCATACACTATTCTCAGAATGACTT
GGTTGAGTACTCACCAGTCACAGAAAAGCATCTTACGGATGGCATGACAGTAAGAGAATTATGCAGTGCT
GCCATAACCATGAGTGATAACACTGCGGCCAACTTACTTCTGACAACGATCGGAGGACCGAAGGAGCTAA
CCGCTTTTTTGCACAACATGGGGGATCATGTAACTCGCCTTGATCGTTGGGAACCGGAGCTGAATGAAGC
CATACCAAACGACGAGCGTGACACCACGATGCCTGTAGCAATGGCAACAACGTTGCGCAAACTATTAACT
GGCGAACTACTTACTCTAGCTTCCCGGCAACAATTAATAGACTGGATGGAGGCGGATAAAGTTGCAGGAC
CACTTCTGCGCTCGGCCCTTCCGGCTGGCTGGTTTATTGCTGATAAATCTGGAGCCGGTGAGCGTGGGTC
TCGCGGTATCATTGCAGCACTGGGGCCAGATGGTAAGCCCTCCCGTATCGTAGTTATCTACACGACGGGG
AGTCAGGCAACTATGGATGAACGAAATAGACAGATCGCTGAGATAGGTGCCTCACTGATTAAGCATTGGT
AACTGTCAGACCAAGTTTACTCATATATACTTTAGATTGATTTAAAACTTCATTTTTAATTTAAAAGGAT
CTAGGTGAAGATCCTTTTTGATAATCTCATGACCAAAATCCCTTAACGTGAGTTTTCGTTCCACTGAGCG
TCAGACCCCGTAGAAAAGATCAAAGGATCTTCTTGAGATCCTTTTTTTCTGCGCGTAATCTGCTGCTTGC
AAACAAAAAAACCACCGCTACCAGCGGTGGTTTGTTTGCCGGATCAAGAGCTACCAACTCTTTTTCCGAA
GGTAACTGGCTTCAGCAGAGCGCAGATACCAAATACTGTTCTTCTAGTGTAGCCGTAGTTAGGCCACCAC
TTCAAGAACTCTGTAGCACCGCCTACATACCTCGCTCTGCTAATCCTGTTACCAGTGGCTGCTGCCAGTG
GCGATAAGTCGTGTCTTACCGGGTTGGACTCAAGACGATAGTTACCGGATAAGGCGCAGCGGTCGGGCTG
AACGGGGGGTTCGTGCACACAGCCCAGCTTGGAGCGAACGACCTACACCGAACTGAGATACCTACAGCGT
GAGCTATGAGAAAGCGCCACGCTTCCCGAAGGGAGAAAGGCGGACAGGTATCCGGTAAGCGGCAGGGTCG
GAACAGGAGAGCGCACGAGGGAGCTTCCAGGGGGAAACGCCTGGTATCTTTATAGTCCTGTCGGGTTTCG
CCACCTCTGACTTGAGCGTCGATTTTTGTGATGCTCGTCAGGGGGGCGGAGCCTATGGAAAAACGCCAGC
AACGCGGCCTTTTTACGGTTCCTGGCCTTTTGCTGGCCTTTTGCTCACATGTTCTTTCCTGCGTTATCCC
CTGATTCTGTGGATAACCGTATTACCGCCTTTGAGTGAGCTGATACCGCTCGCCGCAGCCGAACGACCGA
GCGCAGCGAGTCAGTGAGCGAGGAAGCGGAAGAGCGCCCAATACGCAAACCGCCTCTCCCCGCGCGTTGG
CCGATTCATTAATGCAGCAAGCTCATGGCTGACTAATTTTTTTTATTTATGCAGAGGCCGAGGCCGCCTC
GGCCTCTGAGCTATTCCAGAAGTAGTGAGGAGGCTTTTTTGGAGGCCTAGGCTTTTGCAAAAAGCTCCCC
GTGGCACGACAGGTTTCCCGACTGGAAAGCGGGCAGTGAGCGCAACGCAATTAATGTGAGTTAGCTCACT
CATTAGGCACCCCAGGCTTTACACTTTATGCTTCCGGCTCGTATGTTGTGTGGAATTGTGAGCGGATAAC
AATTTCACACAGGAAACAGCTATGACATGATTACGAATTTCACAAATAAAGCATTTTTTTCACTGCATTC
TAGTTGTGGTTTGTCCAAACTCATCAATGTATCTTATCATGTCTGGATCAACTGGATAACTCAAGCTAAC
CAAAATCATCCCAAACTTCCCACCCCATACCCTATTACCACTGCCAATTACCTGTGGTTTCATTTACTCT
AAACCTGTGATTCCTCTGAATTATTTTCATTTTAAAGAAATTGTATTTGTTAAATATGTACTACAAACTT
AGTAGT
