>Addgene plasmid #116537 | pHAGE-PIK3CA-R818C | depositor partial sequence | sequence record 219411 | insert
ATGCCTCCACGACCATCATCAGGTGAACTGTGGGGCATCCACTTGATGCCCCCAAGAATCCTAGTAGAAT
GTTTACTACCAAATGGAATGATAGTGACTTTAGAATGCCTCCGTGAGGCTACATTAATAACCATAAAGCA
TGAACTATTTAAAGAAGCAAGAAAATACCCCCTCCATCAACTTCTTCAAGATGAATCTTCTTACATTTTC
GTAAGTGTTACTCAAGAAGCAGAAAGGGAAGAATTTTTTGATGAAACAAGACGACTTTGTGACCTTCGGC
TTTTTCAACCCTTTTTAAAAGTAATTGAACCAGTAGGCAACCGTGAAGAAAAGATCCTCAATCGAGAAAT
TGGTTTTGCTATCGGCATGCCAGTGTGTGAATTTGATATGGTTAAAGATCCAGAAGTACAGGACTTCCGA
AGAAATATTCTGAACGTTTGTAAAGAAGCTGTGGATCTTAGGGACCTCAATTCACCTCATAGTAGAGCAA
TGTATGTCTATCCTCCAAATGTAGAATCTTCACCAGAATTGCCAAAGCACATATATAATAAATTAGATAA
AGGGCAAATAATAGTGGTGATCTGGGTAATAGTTTCTCCAAATAATGACAAGCAGAAGTATACTCTGAAA
ATCAACCATGACTGTGTACCAGAACAAGTAATTGCTGAAGCAATCAGGAAAAAAACTCGAAGTATGTTGC
TATCCTCTGAACAACTAAAACTCTGTGTTTTAGAATATCAGGGCAAGTATATTTTAAAAGTGTGTGGATG
TGATGAATACTTCCTAGAAAAATATCCTCTGAGTCAGTATAAGTATATAAGAAGCTGTATAATGCTTGGG
AGGATGCCCAATTTGATGTTGATGGCTAAAGAAAGCCTTTATTCTCAACTGCCAATGGACTGTTTTACAA
TGCCATCTTATTCCAGACGCATTTCCACAGCTACACCATATATGAATGGAGAAACATCTACAAAATCCCT
TTGGGTTATAAATAGTGCACTCAGAATAAAAATTCTTTGTGCAACCTACGTGAATGTAAATATTCGAGAC
ATTGATAAGATCTATGTTCGAACAGGTATCTACCATGGAGGAGAACCCTTATGTGACAATGTGAACACTC
AAAGAGTACCTTGTTCCAATCCCAGGTGGAATGAATGGCTGAATTATGATATATACATTCCTGATCTTCC
TCGTGCTGCTCGACTTTGCCTTTCCATTTGCTCTGTTAAAGGCCGAAAGGGTGCTAAAGAGGAACACTGT
CCATTGGCATGGGGAAATATAAACTTGTTTGATTACACAGACACTCTAGTATCTGGAAAAATGGCTTTGA
ATCTTTGGCCAGTACCTCATGGATTAGAAGATTTGCTGAACCCTATTGGTGTTACTGGATCAAATCCAAA
TAAAGAAACTCCATGCTTAGAGTTGGAGTTTGACTGGTTCAGCAGTGTGGTAAAGTTCCCAGATATGTCA
GTGATTGAAGAGCATGCCAATTGGTCTGTATCCCGAGAAGCAGGATTTAGCTATTCCCACGCAGGACTGA
GTAACAGACTAGCTAGAGACAATGAATTAAGGGAAAATGACAAAGAACAGCTCAAAGCAATTTCTACACG
AGATCCTCTCTCTGAAATCACTGAGCAGGAGAAAGATTTTCTATGGAGTCACAGACACTATTGTGTAACT
ATCCCCGAAATTCTACCCAAATTGCTTCTGTCTGTTAAATGGAATTCTAGAGATGAAGTAGCCCAGATGT
ATTGCTTGGTAAAAGATTGGCCTCCAATCAAACCTGAACAGGCTATGGAACTTCTGGACTGTAATTACCC
AGATCCTATGGTTCGAGGTTTTGCTGTTCGGTGCTTGGAAAAATATTTAACAGATGACAAACTTTCTCAG
TATTTAATTCAGCTAGTACAGGTCCTAAAATATGAACAATATTTGGATAACTTGCTTGTGAGATTTTTAC
TGAAGAAAGCATTGACTAATCAAAGGATTGGGCACTTTTTCTTTTGGCATTTAAAATCTGAGATGCACAA
TAAAACAGTTAGCCAGAGGTTTGGCCTGCTTTTGGAGTCCTATTGTCGTGCATGTGGGATGTATTTGAAG
CACCTGAATAGGCAAGTCGAGGCAATGGAAAAGCTCATTAACTTAACTGACATTCTCAAACAGGAGAAGA
AGGATGAAACACAAAAGGTACAGATGAAGTTTTTAGTTGAGCAAATGAGGCGACCAGATTTCATGGATGC
TCTACAGGGCTTTCTGTCTCCTCTAAACCCTGCTCATCAACTAGGAAACCTCAGGCTTGAAGAGTGTCGA
ATTATGTCCTCTGCAAAAAGGCCACTGTGGTTGAATTGGGAGAACCCAGACATCATGTCAGAGTTACTGT
TTCAGAACAATGAGATCATCTTTAAAAATGGGGATGATTTACGGCAAGATATGCTAACACTTCAAATTAT
TTGTATTATGGAAAATATCTGGCAAAATCAAGGTCTTGATCTTCGAATGTTACCTTATGGTTGTCTGTCA
ATCGGTGACTGTGTGGGACTTATTGAGGTGGTGCGAAATTCTCACACTATTATGCAAATTCAGTGCAAAG
GCGGCTTGAAAGGTGCACTGCAGTTCAACAGCCACACACTACATCAGTGGCTCAAAGACAAGAACAAAGG
AGAAATATATGATGCAGCCATTGACCTGTTTACACGTTCATGTGCTGGATACTGTGTAGCTACCTTCATT
TTGGGAATTGGAGATCGTCACAATAGTAACATCATGGTGAAAGACGATGGACAACTGTTTCATATAGATT
TTGGACACTTTTTGGATCACAAGAAGAAAAAATTTGGTTATAAACGAGAACGTGTGCCATTTGTTTTGAC
ACAGGATTTCTTAATAGTGATTAGTAAAGGAGCCCAAGAATGCACAAAGACAAGAGAATTTGAGAGGTTT
CAGGAGATGTGTTACAAGGCTTATCTAGCTATTCGACAGCATGCCAATCTCTTCATAAATCTTTTCTCAA
TGATGCTTGGCTCTGGAATGCCAGAACTACAATCTTTTGATGACATTGCATACATTCGAAAGACCCTAGC
CTTAGATAAAACTGAGCAAGAGGCTTTGGAGTATTTCATGAAACAAATGAATGATGCACATCATGGTGGC
TGGACAACAAAAATGGATTGGATCTTCCACACAATTAAACAGCATGCATTGAACTGA
